>Addgene plasmid #214432 | piggyBAC-BRD4-Flag | addgene full sequence | sequence record 437159 | Addgene NGS Result
CCCTAGAAAGATAATCATATTGTGACGTACGTTAAAGATAATCATGTGTAAAATTGACGCATGTGTTTTA
TCGGTCTGTATATCGAGGTTTATTTATTAATTTGAATAGATATTAAGTTTTATTATATTTACACTTACAT
ACTAATAATAAATTCAACAAACAATTTATTTATGTTTATTTATTTATTAAAAAAAACAAAAACTCAAAAT
TTCTTCTATAAAGTAACAAAACTTTTATGAGGGACAGCCCCCCCCCAAAGCCCCCAGGGATGTAATTACG
TCCCTCCCCCGCTAGGGGGCAGCAGCGAGCCGCCCGGGGCTCCGCTCCGGTCCGGCGCTCCCCCCGCATC
CCCGAGCCGGCAGCGTGCGGGGACAGCCCGGGCACGGGGAAGGTGGCACGGGATCGCTTTCCTCTGAACG
CTTCTCGCTGCTCTTTGAGCCTGCAGACACCTGGGGGGATACGGGGAAAAGGCCTCCACGGCCAAGGATC
TGCGATCGCTCCGGTGCCCGTCAGTGGGCAGAGCGCACATCGCCCACAGTCCCCGAGAAGTTGGGGGGAG
GGGTCGGCAATTGAACGGGTGCCTAGAGAAGGTGGCGCGGGGTAAACTGGGAAAGTGATGTCGTGTACTG
GCTCCGCCTTTTTCCCGAGGGTGGGGGAGAACCGTATATAAGTGCAGTAGTCGCCGTGAACGTTCTTTTT
CGCAACGGGTTTGCCGCCAGAACACAGCTGAAGCTTCGAGGGGCTCGCATCTCTCCTTCACGCGCCCGCC
GCCCTACCTGAGGCCGCCATCCACGCCGGTTGAGTCGCGTTCTGCCGCCTCCCGCCTGTGGTGCCTCCTG
AACTGCGTCCGCCGTCTAGGTAAGTTTAAAGCTCAGGTCGAGACCGGGCCTTTGTCCGGCGCTCCCTTGG
AGCCTACCTAGACTCAGCCGGCTCTCCACGCTTTGCCTGACCCTGCTTGCTCAACTCTACGTCTTTGTTT
CGTTTTCTGTTCTGCGCCGTTACAGATCCAAGCTGTGACCGGCGCCTACTCTAGAGCTAGCGCACCATGG
ATTACAAGGATCATGACATTGACTACAAAGACGATGACGACAAGGGTGGTTCTGGTGGTTCTGGTGGTTC
TATGTCTACGGAGAGCGGCCCTGGGACAAGATTGAGAAATCTGCCAGTAATGGGGGATGGACTAGAAACC
TCCCAAATGTCTACAACGCAGGCCCAGGCCCAACCCCAGCCAGCAAATGCAGCCAGCACCAATCCTCCAC
CCCCAGAGACCTCCAACCCTAACAAGCCCAAGAGACAG
[300 nt withheld, positions 1299-1598]
AAAATCAATGAACTGCCTACAGAAGAAACTGAGATCATGATAGTCCAGGCAAAAGGAAGAGGACGAGGGA
GGAAAGAAACAGGGGCAGCAAAGCCTGGTGTATCCACGGTACCAAACACAACTCAAGCATCAACTTCTCC
GCAGACCCAGACGCCTCAGCAGAACCCTCCTCCACCTGTGCAGGCCACAACTCACCCCTTTCCTGCTGTC
ACCCCAGACCTCATTGCCCAGCCTCCTGTCATGACAATGGTGCCCCCTCAGCCACTTCAGACTCCTTCAC
CGGTACCCCCCCAGCCACCACCCCCACCTGCTCCAGTTCCACAGCCTGTGCAGAGTCACCCGCCCATCAT
TGCGACCACCCCCCAGCCTGTGAAGACAAAGAAAGGGGTGAAGAGGAAAGCAGATACCACCACCCCTACC
ACCATCGACCCCATTCATGAGCCACCCTCACTGGCCCCAGAGCCCAAGACCGCCAAGCTGGGTCCTCGGC
GGGAGAGCAGCAGACCTGTGAAGCCTCCAAAGAAGGATGTACCGGACTCACAGCAGCACCCAGGGCCAGA
GAAGAGCAGCAAGATCTCTGAGCAGCTAAAGTGCTGCAGTGGCATCCTCAAGGAGATGTTTGCCAAGAAA
CATGCTGCCTATGCCTGGCCTTTCTACAAGCCTGTGGATGTGGAGGCACTGGGTCTGCACGACTACTGTG
ACATCATCAAACATCCCATGGACATGAGCACAATCAAGTCTAAACTAGAGTCCCGAGAGTACAGAGATGC
CCAGGAATTTGGTGCTGATGTCCGATTGATGTTCTCCAACTGCTACAAGTACAACCCCCCTGACCATGAA
GTGGTAGCCATGGCTCGAAAACTCCAGGATGTGTTTGAAATGCGCTTTGCCAAGATGCCTGATGAGCCTG
AAGAGCCAGTTGTTACAGTGTCCTCTCCTGCAGTGCCACCCCCTACAAAGGTGGTAGCCCCACCCTCATC
TAGTGACAGCAGCAGCGACAGTTCTTCCGACAGCGACAGTTCCACTGACGACTCTGAGGAAGAGCGAGCC
CAGCGGCTGGCTGAACTCCAGGAACAGCTCAAGGCCGTGCATGAGCAGCTTGCAGCCCTCTCACAGCCCC
AGCAGAACAAACCAAAGAAAAAGGAGAAGGACAAGAAGGAAAAGAAAAAGGAAAAGCACAAAAAGAAAGA
AGAAGTGGAGGAAAATAAAAAAAGCAAAACCAAGGAACTTCCTCCCAAAAAGACAAAGAAAAATAACAGC
AGCAACAGCAATGTGAGCAAGAAGGAACCAGTACCCACGAAGACCAAGCCGCCTCCCACATATGAA
[249 nt withheld, positions 2925-3173]
GAAAAAGTTGACGTGATTGCTGGTTCTTCCAAGATGAAGGGATTCTCATCCTCTGAGTCGGAGAGCACCA
GCGAATCCAGCTCCTCTGACAGTGAAGACTCTGAAACAGAGATGGCTCCCAAGTCAAAAAAGAAGGGGCA
CACTGGGAGGGACCAGAAAAAGCATCATCACCATCACCATCCACAGATGCAGCCAGCCCCAGCTCCTGTG
CCCCAGCAGCCGCCCCCACCTCCACAGCAGCCTCCTCCACCCCCACCTCCGCAGCAGCAGCAGCAGCAAC
CTCCACCCCCACCACCTCCGCCCTCCATGCCACAGCAGACTGCCCCAGCGATGAAGTCCTCGCCCCCACC
CTTCATCACTGCCCAGGTCCCCGTCCTGGAACCACAGCTGCCAGGCAGTGTCTTTGACCCTATTGGCCAC
TTCACCCAGCCCATCTTGCACCTGCCGCAGCCGGAGCTGCCTCCTCACCTGCCCCAGCCACCTGAGCACA
GCACTCCACCCCATCTCAACCAGCATGCTGTGGTCTCTCCTCCAGCTTTGCACAATGCGCTGCCCCAACA
GCCATCTCGGCCCAGTAACCGAGCTGCTGCTCTGCCCCCAAAGCCTACCCGACCCCCAGCTGTGTCCCCT
GCCCTGGCCCAGCCCCCCCTGCTCCCACAACCACCAATGGCTCAGCCCCCCCAAGTGCTGCTGGAGGATG
AAGAGCCACCTGCCCCACCCCTCACCTCCATGCAGATGCAGTTGTACCTACAGCAGCTGCAGAAGGTGCA
GCCTCCCACACCACTACTCCCTTCCGTGAAGGTGCAGTCCCAACCCCCACCGCCTTTGCCGCCTCCACCC
CACCCTTCTGTGCAGCAGCAGCAGCTCCAGCCACAGCCACCGCCACCCCCACCTCCTCAGCCACAGCCAC
CACCCCAGCAACAACACCAGCCTCCACCACGACCAGTTCACTTGCCATCCATGCCCTTTTCTGCTCATAT
TCAGCAGCCCCCACCACCCCCAGGACAGCAACCTACTCACCCACCCCCAGGACAGCAGCCCCCACCACCA
CAGCCTGCCAAGCCCCAGCAAGTCATCCAGCATCACCCTTCCCCCCGGCACCACAAGTCAGACCCCTACT
CAGCTGGTCATCTTCGTGAGGCTCCCTCTCCGCTTATGATACATTCCCCTCAGATGCCACAGTTCCAGAG
CCTGACCCATCAGTCTCCTCCCCAGCAAAACGTCCAGCCTAAGAAGCAGGTAAAGGGCAGGGCTGAGCCA
CAGCCACCAGGGCCAGTCATGGGCCAAGGCCAGGGATGCCCACCCGCCTCACCGGCTGCCGTGCCTATGC
TGTCCCAGGAGCTGCGACCACCTTCAGTCGTCCAGCCCCAGCCCCTGGTGGTAGTAAAGGAGGAGAAGAT
TCACTCACCAATCATTCGCAGCGAGCCTTTCAGCACCTCACTTCGACCAGAGCCCCCCAAGCACCCAGAG
AACATCAAGGCCCCAGTCCACCTGCCCCAGCGGCCTGAGATGAAGCCTGTAGACATAGGGAGGCCTGTGA
TCCGGCCTCCAGAGCAGAGTGCACCCCCACCAGGGGCCCCTGACAAGGACAAACAGAAGCAGGAGCCAAA
AACACCAGTGGCACCCAAAAAGGACCTGAAAATTAAGAACATGGGCTCCTGGGCCAGCCTGGTACAGAAG
CATCCGACCACCCCATCCTCCACAGCCAAGTCCTCAAGTGACAGCTTTGAGCATTTCCGCCGTGCTGCTC
GGGAGAAGGAGGAGAGGGAAAAGGCCCTGAAGGCTCAGGCTGAGCATGCAGAGAAGGAGAAGGAGCGGCT
GAGGCAGGAGCGCATGAGGAGCCGAGAGGATGAAGATGCGCTGGAACAGGCACGTCGAGCCCATGAGGAG
GCACGACGGCGCCAGGAGCAGCAGCAGCAGCAGCAGCAGCAGAGACAGGAGCAGCAGCAGCAGCAGCAGC
AGGCAGCTGCTGTGGCCGCTGCCTCTGCCCCCCAGGCCCAGAGCTCCCAGCCCCAGTCTATGCTGGACCA
GCAGAGGGAGTTGGCCCGGAAACGAGAGCAGGAGCGGAGGCGCAGGGAGGCAATGGCAGCTACAATTGAC
ATGAATTTCCAGAGTGATCTTTTGTCAATATTTGAAGAAAATCTTTTTTGAGAATTCGAATTTAAATCGG
ATCCGCGGCCGCGCCCCTCTCCCTCCCCCCCCCCTAACGTTACTGGCCGAAGCCGCTTGGAATAAGGCCG
GTGTGCGTTTGTCTATATGTTATTTTCCACCATATTGCCGTCTTTTGGCAATGTGAGGGCCCGGAAACCT
GGCCCTGTCTTCTTGACGAGCATTCCTAGGGGTCTTTCCCCTCTCGCCAAAGGAATGCAAGGTCTGTTGA
ATGTCGTGAAGGAAGCAGTTCCTCTGGAAGCTTCTTGAAGACAAACAACGTCTGTAGCGACCCTTTGCAG
GCAGCGGAACCCCCCACCTGGCGACAGGTGCCTCTGCGGCCAAAAGCCACGTGTATAAGATACACCTGCA
AAGGCGGCACAACCCCAGTGCCACGTTGTGAGTTGGATAGTTGTGGAAAGAGTCAAATGGCTCTCCTCAA
GCGTATTCAACAAGGGGCTGAAGGATGCCCAGAAGGTACCCCATTGTATGGGATCTGATCTGGGGCCTCG
GTGCACATGCTTTACATGTGTTTAGTCGAGGTTAAAAAAACGTCTAGGCCCCCCGAACCACGGGGACGTG
GTTTTCCTTTGAAAAACACGATGATAATATGGCCACAACCATGGCGTCCGGAATGATTGAACAAGATGGA
TTGCACGCAGGTTCTCCGGCCGCTTGGGTGGAGAGGCTATTCGGCTATGACTGGGCACAACAGACAATCG
GCTGCTCTGATGCCGCCGTGTTCCGGCTGTCAGCGCAGGGGCGCCCGGTTCTTTTTGTCAAGACCGACCT
GTCCGGTGCCCTGAATGAACTGCAGGACGAGGCAGCGCGGCTATCGTGGCTGGCCGCGACGGGCGTTCCT
TGCGCAGCTGTGCTCGACGTTGTCACTGAAGCGGGAAGGGACTGGCTGCTATTGGGCGAAGTGCCGGGGC
AGGATCTCCTGTCATCTCACCTTGCTCCTGCCGAGAAAGTATCCATCATGGCTGATGCAATGCGGCGGCT
GCATACGCTTGATCCGGCTACCTGCCCATTCGACCACCAAGCGAAACATCGCATCGAGCGAGCACGTACT
CGGATGGAAGCCGGTCTTGTCGATCAGGATGATCTGGACGAAGAGCATCAGGGGCTCGCGCCAGCCGAAC
TGTTCGCCAGGCTCAAGGCGCGCATGCCCGACGGCGAGGATCTCGTCGTGACCCATGGCGATGCCTGCTT
GCCGAATATCATGGTGGAAAATGGCCGCTTTTCTGGATTCATCGACTGTGGCCGGCTGGGTGTGGCGGAC
CGCTATCAGGACATAGCGTTGGCTACCCGTGATATTGCTGAAGAGCTTGGCGGCGAATGGGCTGACCGCT
TCCTCGTGCTTTACGGTATCGCCGCTCCCGATTCGCAGCGCATCGCCTTCTATCGCCTTCTTGACGAGTT
CTTCTGAGTCGACAATCAACCTCTGGATTACAAAATTTGTGAAAGATTGACTGGTATTCTTAACTATGTT
GCTCCTTTTACGCTATGTGGATACGCTGCTTTAATGCCTTTGTATCATGCGTTAACTAAACTTGTTTATT
GCAGCTTATAATGGTTACAAATAAAGCAATAGCATCACAAATTTCACAAATAAAGCATTTTTTTCACTGC
ATTCTAGTTGTGGTTTGTCCAAACTCATCAATGTATCTTATCATGTCTGGAATTGACTCAAATGATGTCA
ATTAGTCTATCAGAAGCTCATCTGGTCTCCCTTCCGGGGGACAAGACATCCCTGTTTAATATTTAAACAG
CAGTGTTCCCAAACTGGGTTCTTATATCCCTTGCTCTGGTCAACCAGGTTGCAGGGTTTCCTGTCCTCAC
AGGAACGAAGTCCCTAAAGAAACAGTGGCAGCCAGGTTTAGCCCCGGAATTGACTGGATTCCTTTTTTAG
GGCCCATTGGTATGGCTTTTTCCCCGTATCCCCCCAGGTGTCTGCAGGCTCAAAGAGCAGCGAGAAGCGT
TCAGAGGAAAGCGATCCCGTGCCACCTTCCCCGTGCCCGGGCTGTCCCCGCACGCTGCCGGCTCGGGGAT
GCGGGGGGAGCGCCGGACCGGAGCGGAGCCCCGGGCGGCTCGCTGCTGCCCCCTAGCGGGGGAGGGACGT
AATTACATCCCTGGGGGCTTTGGGGGGGGGCTGTCCCTGATATCTATAACAAGAAAATATATATATAATA
AGTTATCACGTAAGTAGAACATGAAATAACAATATAATTATCGTATGAGTTAAATCTTAAAAGTCACGTA
AAAGATAATCATGCGTCATTTTGACTCACGCGGTCGTTATAGTTCAAAATCAGTGACACTTACCGCATTG
ACAAGCACGCCTCACGGGAGCTCCAAGCGGCGACTGAGATGTCCTAAATGCACAGCGACGGATTCGCGCT
ATTTAGAAAGAGAGAGCAATATTTCAAGAATGCATGCGTCAATTTTACGCAGACTATCTTTCTAGGGTTA
ATCTAGCTGCATCAGGATCATATCGTCGGGTCTTTTTTCCGGCTCAGTCATCGCCCAAGCTGGCGCTATC
TGGGCATCGGGGAGGAAGAAGCCCGTGCCTTTTCCCGCGAGGTTGAAGCGGCATGGAAAGAGTTTGCCGA
GGATGACTGCTGCTGCATTGACGTTGAGCGAAAACGCACGTTTACCATGATGATTCGGGAAGGTGTGGCC
ATGCACGCCTTTAACGGTGAACTGTTCGTTCAGGCCACCTGGGATACCAGTTCGTCGCGGCTTTTCCGGA
CACAGTTCCGGATGGTCAGCCCGAAGCGCATCAGCAACCCGAACAATACCGGCGACAGCCGGAACTGCCG
TGCCGGTGTGCAGATTAATGACAGCGGTGCGGCGCTGGGATATTACGTCAGCGAGGACGGGTATCCTGGC
TGGATGCCGCAGAAATGGACATGGATACCCCGTGAGTTACCCGGCGGGCGCGCTTGGCGTAATCATGGTC
ATAGCTGTTTCCTGTGTGAAATTGTTATCCGCTCACAATTCCACACAACATACGAGCCGGAAGCATAAAG
TGTAAAGCCTGGGGTGCCTAATGAGTGAGCTAACTCACATTAATTGCGTTGCGCTCACTGCCCGCTTTCC
AGTCGGGAAACCTGTCGTGCCAGCTGCATTAATGAATCGGCCAACGCGCGGGGAGAGGCGGTTTGCGTAT
TGGGCGCTCTTCCGCTTCCTCGCTCACTGACTCGCTGCGCTCGGTCGTTCGGCTGCGGCGAGCGGTATCA
GCTCACTCAAAGGCGGTAATACGGTTATCCACAGAATCAGGGGATAACGCAGGAAAGAACATGTGAGCAA
AAGGCCAGCAAAAGGCCAGGAACCGTAAAAAGGCCGCGTTGCTGGCGTTTTTCCATAGGCTCCGCCCCCC
TGACGAGCATCACAAAAATCGACGCTCAAGTCAGAGGTGGCGAAACCCGACAGGACTATAAAGATACCAG
GCGTTTCCCCCTGGAAGCTCCCTCGTGCGCTCTCCTGTTCCGACCCTGCCGCTTACCGGATACCTGTCCG
CCTTTCTCCCTTCGGGAAGCGTGGCGCTTTCTCATAGCTCACGCTGTAGGTATCTCAGTTCGGTGTAGGT
CGTTCGCTCCAAGCTGGGCTGTGTGCACGAACCCCCCGTTCAGCCCGACCGCTGCGCCTTATCCGGTAAC
TATCGTCTTGAGTCCAACCCGGTAAGACACGACTTATCGCCACTGGCAGCAGCCACTGGTAACAGGATTA
GCAGAGCGAGGTATGTAGGCGGTGCTACAGAGTTCTTGAAGTGGTGGCCTAACTACGGCTACACTAGAAG
AACAGTATTTGGTATCTGCGCTCTGCTGAAGCCAGTTACCTTCGGAAAAAGAGTTGGTAGCTCTTGATCC
GGCAAACAAACCACCGCTGGTAGCGGTGGTTTTTTTGTTTGCAAGCAGCAGATTACGCGCAGAAAAAAAG
GATCTCAAGAAGATCCTTTGATCTTTTCTACGGGGTCTGACGCTCAGTGGAACGAAAACTCACGTTAAGG
GATTTTGGTCATGAGATTATCAAAAAGGATCTTCACCTAGATCCTTTTAAATTAAAAATGAAGTTTTAAA
TCAATCTAAAGTATATATGAGTAAACTTGGTCTGACAGTTACCAATGCTTAATCAGTGAGGCACCTATCT
CAGCGATCTGTCTATTTCGTTCATCCATAGTTGCCTGACTCCCCGTCGTGTAGATAACTACGATACGGGA
GGGCTTACCATCTGGCCCCAGTGCTGCAATGATACCGCGAGACCCACGCTCACCGGCTCCAGATTTATCA
GCAATAAACCAGCCAGCCGGAAGGGCCGAGCGCAGAAGTGGTCCTGCAACTTTATCCGCCTCCATCCAGT
CTATTAATTGTTGCCGGGAAGCTAGAGTAAGTAGTTCGCCAGTTAATAGTTTGCGCAACGTTGTTGCCAT
TGCTACAGGCATCGTGGTGTCACGCTCGTCGTTTGGTATGGCTTCATTCAGCTCCGGTTCCCAACGATCA
AGGCGAGTTACATGATCCCCCATGTTGTGCAAAAAAGCGGTTAGCTCCTTCGGTCCTCCGATCGTTGTCA
GAAGTAAGTTGGCCGCAGTGTTATCACTCATGGTTATGGCAGCACTGCATAATTCTCTTACTGTCATGCC
ATCCGTAAGATGCTTTTCTGTGACTGGTGAGTACTCAACCAAGTCATTCTGAGAATAGTGTATGCGGCGA
CCGAGTTGCTCTTGCCCGGCGTCAATACGGGATAATACCGCGCCACATAGCAGAACTTTAAAAGTGCTCA
TCATTGGAAAACGTTCTTCGGGGCGAAAACTCTCAAGGATCTTACCGCTGTTGAGATCCAGTTCGATGTA
ACCCACTCGTGCACCCAACTGATCTTCAGCATCTTTTACTTTCACCAGCGTTTCTGGGTGAGCAAAAACA
GGAAGGCAAAATGCCGCAAAAAAGGGAATAAGGGCGACACGGAAATGTTGAATACTCATACTCTTCCTTT
TTCAATATTATTGAAGCATTTATCAGGGTTATTGTCTCATGAGCGGATACATATTTGAATGTATTTAGAA
AAATAAACAAATAGGGGTTCCGCGCACATTTCCCCGAAAAGTGCCACCTAAATTGTAAGCGTTAATATTT
TGTTAAAATTCGCGTTAAATTTTTGTTAAATCAGCTCATTTTTTAACCAATAGGCCGAAATCGGCAAAAT
CCCTTATAAATCAAAAGAATAGACCGAGATAGGGT
[37 nt withheld, positions 10559-10595]
AAAGAACGTGGACTCCAACGTCAAAGG
[49 nt withheld, positions 10623-10671]
T
[91 nt withheld, positions 10673-10763]
G
[124 nt withheld, positions 10765-10888]
CCCATTCGCCATTCAGGCTGCGCAACTGTTGGGAAGGGCGATCGGTGCGGGCCTCTTCGCTATTACGCCA
GCTGGCGAAAGGGGGATGTGCTGCAAGGCGATTAAGTTGGGTAACGCCAGGGTTTTCCCAGTCACGACGT
TGTAAAACGACGGCCAGTGAGCGCGCCTCGTTCATTCACGTTTTTGAACCCGTGGAGGACGGGCAGACTC
GCGGTGCAAATGTGTTTTACAGCGTGATGGAGCAGATGAAGATGCTCGACACGCTGCAGAACACGCAGCT
AGATTAA
Features (pLannotate 1.2.2; 19 found; start..end, strand, type, name):
    516..727     +  promoter       EF-1α core promoter: core promoter for human elongation factor EF-1α
    740..1008    +  LTR            5' LTR (truncated): truncated 5' long terminal repeat (LTR) from human T-cell leukemia virus (HTLV) type 1
   1122..5321    +  CDS            Brd4 (sequence partly withheld): BRD4_MOUSE - Also known as Mcap. Experimental evidence at protein level: Swiss-Prot protein existence level 1. Chromatin reader protein that recognizes and binds acetylated histones and plays a key role in transmission of epigenetic memory across cell divisions and transcription regulation. Remains associated with acetylated chromatin throughout the entire cell cycle and provides epigenetic memory for postmitotic G1 gene transcription by preserving acetylated chromatin status and maintaining high-order chromatin structure (PubMed:10938129). During interphase, plays a key role in regulating the
   5468..5930    +  misc_feature   IRES: internal ribosome entry site (IRES) of the encephalomyocarditis virus (EMCV)
   5956..6750    +  CDS            NeoR/KanR: aminoglycoside phosphotransferase from Tn5; aph(3')-II (or nptII); confers resistance to neomycin, kanamycin, and G418 (Geneticin®)
   6757..6863    +  misc_feature   WPRE (fragment): woodchuck hepatitis virus posttranscriptional regulatory element
   6872..6993    +  polyA_signal   SV40 poly(A) signal: SV40 polyadenylation signal
   7011..7103    +  ncRNA          G-CSF SLDE: Accession: RF00183 - G-CSF factor stem-loop destabilising element (SLDE)
   7800..8267    +  CDS            B (fragment): PORTL_LAMBD - Experimental evidence at protein level: Swiss-Prot protein existence level 1. Forms the portal vertex of the capsid (PubMed:6228056, PubMed:6232391). This portal plays critical roles in head assembly, genome packaging, neck/tail attachment, and genome ejection (Probable). The portal protein multimerizes as a single ring-shaped homododecamer arranged around a central channel (PubMed:6232391). Binds to the terminase subunits to form the packaging machine (PubMed:7799432). From Escherichia phage lambda (Bacteriophage lambda).
   8303..8325    -  protein_bind   lac operator (fragment): The lac repressor binds to the lac operator to inhibit transcription in E. coli. This inhibition can be relieved by adding lactose or isopropyl-β-D-thiogalactopyranoside (IPTG). lac repressor encoded by lacI
   8329..8359    -  promoter       lac promoter: promoter for the E. coli lac operon
   8374..8395    -  protein_bind   CAP binding site: CAP binding activates transcription in the presence of cAMP. E. coli catabolite activator protein
   8408..8500    -  CDS            lacI (fragment): lac repressor; lacI; The lac repressor binds to the lac operator to inhibit transcription in E. coli. This inhibition can be relieved by adding lactose or isopropyl-β-D-thiogalactopyranoside (IPTG).
   8683..9271    -  rep_origin     ori: high-copy-number ColE1/pMB1/pBR322/pUC origin of replication
   9442..10302   -  CDS            AmpR: β-lactamase; bla; confers resistance to ampicillin, carbenicillin, and related antibiotics
  10303..10407   -  promoter       AmpR promoter: bla
  10460..10888   -  rep_origin     f1 ori (sequence partly withheld): f1 bacteriophage origin of replication; arrow indicates direction of (+) strand synthesis
  10893..11048   -  CDS            lacZα (fragment): LacZα fragment of β-galactosidase; lacZ fragment
  11050..11169   +  CDS            B (fragment): PORTL_LAMBD - Experimental evidence at protein level: Swiss-Prot protein existence level 1. Forms the portal vertex of the capsid (PubMed:6228056, PubMed:6232391). This portal plays critical roles in head assembly, genome packaging, neck/tail attachment, and genome ejection (Probable). The portal protein multimerizes as a single ring-shaped homododecamer arranged around a central channel (PubMed:6232391). Binds to the terminase subunits to form the packaging machine (PubMed:7799432). From Escherichia phage lambda (Bacteriophage lambda).
