[The description below was written by a language model from this plasmid's Addgene catalogue record and pLannotate feature annotations shown in this document.]
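Description:
piggyBAC-BRD4-Flag is a mammalian expression plasmid of about 11.2 kb, built on the pLeicester38 backbone and intended for stable, transposon-mediated expression of mouse Brd4 carrying a FLAG tag. It is propagated in E. coli through a high-copy ColE1/pUC-type origin with ampicillin selection (AmpR under its bla promoter). The backbone also carries an f1 origin and remnants of lac/lacZα cloning-vector sequence. Short fragments matching the phage lambda portal gene are annotated on either side of the bacterial backbone and look like stuffer or cloning remnants. The piggyBac terminal repeats implied by the name and stated purpose were not picked up by the automated annotation, so their positions cannot be given from this record.

The payload is a single bicistronic transcription unit. A composite promoter, made of the human EF-1α core promoter followed by a truncated HTLV-1 5' LTR segment, drives the Brd4 open reading frame of roughly 4.2 kb. Brd4 encodes a bromodomain chromatin reader that binds acetylated histones and regulates transcription. The catalogue lists the FLAG tag as N-terminal on the insert, although the tag itself is not annotated as a separate feature. Downstream, an EMCV IRES allows translation of the Tn5 neomycin phosphotransferase from the same mRNA, which links G418 resistance to Brd4 expression. A WPRE fragment and an SV40 polyadenylation signal finish the cassette.

In typical use, a piggyBac vector of this kind is co-delivered with a piggyBac transposase source, which is not encoded here. The cassette then integrates into the genome, and G418 selection yields cell lines stably expressing FLAG-tagged BRD4, where the tag permits antibody-based detection or purification.
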