Addgene plasmid #214432: piggyBAC-BRD4-Flag
Purpose: A piggyBAC based plasmid for the stable expression of BRD4 with a flag tag.
Depositing lab: Shaun Cowley. Depositing organization: University of Leicester.
Backbone
  Vector backbone: pLeicester38
  Backbone size w/o insert (bp): 7000
  Total vector size (bp): 11175
  Vector type: Mammalian Expression
  Selectable markers: Neomycin (select with G418)
Growth in bacteria
  Bacterial resistance: Ampicillin, 100 μg/mL
  Growth temperature: 37°C
  Growth strain: DH5alpha
  Copy number: Unknown
Gene/Insert
  Gene/Insert name: Brd4 bromodomain containing 4
  Species: M. musculus (mouse)
  Insert size (bp): 4282
  GenBank ID: NM_020508.4 NM_001286630.1
  Entrez Gene: Brd4 (a.k.a. Brd5, HUNK1, MCAP, WI-11513)
  Promoter: EF1
  Tag / fusion protein: FLAG (N terminal on insert)
  Cloning method: Unknown
  Sequencing primers: 5′ ctgaccctgcttgctcaactc; 3′ ccctaacgttactggccgaa
Terms and licenses: Academic/Nonprofit Terms; Industry Terms: Not Available to Industry
How to cite: piggyBAC-BRD4-Flag was a gift from Shaun Cowley (Addgene plasmid # 214432 ; http://n2t.net/addgene:214432 ; RRID:Addgene_214432)
